>Addgene plasmid #53358 | ENTP-bio-His | depositor full sequence | sequence record 83080 | ENTP-bio-His sequence 8003 bps
GTCGACCTCCATCACGGCCTATAAGAGTGAGGGGGAGTCAGCGGAGTTCTCCTTCCCACTCAACCTTGGA
GAGGAAAGCCTGCAGGGAGAGTTGAGATGGAAGGCAGAGAAGGCTCCTTCTTCCCAGTCCTGGATCACCT
TCTCCCTAAAGAACCAAAAGGTGTCTGTGCAGAAGTCTACTAGCAACCCCAAGTTCCAGCTGTCCGAAAC
GCTCCCACTCACCCTTCAGATACCCCAGGTCTCCCTTCAGTTTGCTGGTTCTGGCAACCTGACCCTGACT
CTGGACAGAGGGATACTGTATCAGGAAGTGAACCTGGTGGTGATGAAAGTGACTCAGCCCGACAGCAACA
CTTTGACCTGTGAGGTGATGGGACCCACCTCACCCAAGATGAGACTGATCTTGAAGCAGGAGAATCAGGA
GGCCAGGGTCTCCAGGCAGGAGAAAGTGATTCAAGTGCAGGCCCCTGAAGCAGGGGTGTGGCAATGTCTA
CTGAGTGAAGGTGAAGAGGTCAAGATGGACTCCAAGATCCAGGTTTTATCCAAAGGGTTGAATTCCGGCA
GCCTGCACCACATCCTGGACGCCCAGAAGATGCTGTGGAACCACAGGGACAGGAACCTGCCTCCTCTGGC
CCCTCTGGGCCCCCACCACCATCACCACCATTGAGTCTAGACACGTGATTAATTAAGGATCCCCCGACCT
CGACCTCTGGCTAATAAAGGAAATTTATTTTCATTGCAATAGTGTGTTGGAATTTTTTGTGTCTCTCACT
CGGAAGGACATATGGGAGGGCAAATCATTTGGTCGAGATCCCTCGGAGATCTCTAGCTAGAGGATCGATC
CCCGCCCCGGACGAACTAAACCTGACTACGACATCTCTGCCCCTTCTTCGCGGGGCAGTGCATGTAATCC
CTTCAGTTGGTTGGTACAACTTGCCAACTGGGCCCTGTTCCACATGTGACACGGGGGGGGACCAAACACA
AAGGGGTTCTCTGACTGTAGTTGACATCCTTATAAATGGATGTGCACATTTGCCAACACTGAGTGGCTTT
CATCCTGGAGCAGACTTTGCAGTCTGTGGACTGCAACACAACATTGCCTTTATGTGTAACTCTTGGCTGA
AGCTCTTACACCAATGCTGGGGGACATGTACCTCCCAGGGGCCCAGGAAGACTACGGGAGGCTACACCAA
CGTCAATCAGAGGGGCCTGTGTAGCTACCGATAAGCGGACCCTCAAGAGGGCATTAGCAATAGTGTTTAT
AAGGCCCCCTTGTTAACCCTAAACGGGTAGCATATGCTTCCCGGGTAGTAGTATATACTATCCAGACTAA
CCCTAATTCAATAGCATATGTTACCCAACGGGAAGCATATGCTATCGAATTAGGGTTAGTAAAAGGGTCC
TAAGGAACAGCGATATCTCCCACCCCATGAGCTGTCACGGTTTTATTTACATGGGGTCAGGATTCCACGA
GGGTAGTGAACCATTTTAGTCACAAGGGCAGTGGCTGAAGATCAAGGAGCGGGCAGTGAACTCTCCTGAA
TCTTCGCCTGCTTCTTCATTCTCCTTCGTTTAGCTAATAGAATAACTGCTGAGTTGTGAACAGTAAGGTG
TATGTGAGGTGCTCGAAAACAAGGTTTCAGGTGACGCCCCCAGAATAAAATTTGGACGGGGGGTTCAGTG
GTGGCATTGTGCTATGACACCAATATAACCCTCACAAACCCCTTGGGCAATAAATACTAGTGTAGGAATG
AAACATTCTGAATATCTTTAACAATAGAAATCCATGGGGTGGGGACAAGCCGTAAAGACTGGATGTCCAT
CTCACACGAATTTATGGCTATGGGCAACACATAATCCTAGTGCAATATGATACTGGGGTTATTAAGATGT
GTCCCAGGCAGGGACCAAGACAGGTGAACCATGTTGTTACACTCTATTTGTAACAAGGGGAAAGAGAGTG
GACGCCGACAGCAGCGGACTCCACTGGTTGTCTCTAACACCCCCGAAAATTAAACGGGGCTCCACGCCAA
TGGGGCCCATAAACAAAGACAAGTGGCCACTCTTTTTTTTGAAATTGTGGAGTGGGGGCACGCGTCAGCC
CCCACACGCCGCCCTGCGGTTTTGGACTGTAAAATAAGGGTGTAATAACTTGGCTGATTGTAACCCCGCT
AACCACTGCGGTCAAACCACTTGCCCACAAAACCACTAATGGCACCCCGGGGAATACCTGCATAAGTAGG
TGGGCGGGCCAAGATAGGGGCGCGATTGCTGCGATCTGGAGGACAAATTACACACACTTGCGCCTGAGCG
CCAAGCACAGGGTTGTTGGTCCTCATATTCACGAGGTCGCTGAGAGCACGGTGGGCTAATGTTGCCATGG
GTAGCATATACTACCCAAATATCTGGATAGCATATGCTATCCTAATCTATATCTGGGTAGCATAGGCTAT
CCTAATCTATATCTGGGTAGCATATGCTATCCTAATCTATATCTGGGTAGTATATGCTATCCTAATTTAT
ATCTGGGTAGCATAGGCTATCCTAATCTATATCTGGGTAGCATATGCTATCCTAATCTATATCTGGGTAG
TATATGCTATCCTAATCTGTATCCGGGTAGCATATGCTATCCTAATAGAGATTAGGGTAGTATATGCTAT
CCTAATTTATATCTGGGTAGCATATACTACCCAAATATCTGGATAGCATATGCTATCCTAATCTATATCT
GGGTAGCATATGCTATCCTAATCTATATCTGGGTAGCATAGGCTATCCTAATCTATATCTGGGTAGCATA
TGCTATCCTAATCTATATCTGGGTAGTATATGCTATCCTAATTTATATCTGGGTAGCATAGGCTATCCTA
ATCTATATCTGGGTAGCATATGCTATCCTAATCTATATCTGGGTAGTATATGCTATCCTAATCTGTATCC
GGGTAGCATATGCTATCCTCATGATAAGCTGTCAAACATGAGAATTTTCTTGAAGACGAAAGGGCCTCGT
GATACGCCTATTTTTATAGGTTAATGTCATGATAATAATGGTTTCTTAGACGTCAGGTGGCACTTTTCGG
GGAAATGTGCGCGGAACCCCTATTTGTTTATTTTTCTAAATACATTCAAATATGTATCCGCTCATGAGAC
AATAACCCTGATAAATGCTTCAATAATATTGAAAAAGGAAGAGTATGAGTATTCAACATTTCCGTGTCGC
CCTTATTCCCTTTTTTGCGGCATTTTGCCTTCCTGTTTTTGCTCACCCAGAAACGCTGGTGAAAGTAAAA
GATGCTGAAGATCAGTTGGGTGCACGAGTGGGTTACATCGAACTGGATCTCAACAGCGGTAAGATCCTTG
AGAGTTTTCGCCCCGAAGAACGTTTTCCAATGATGAGCACTTTTAAAGTTCTGCTATGTGGCGCGGTATT
ATCCCGTGTTGACGCCGGGCAAGAGCAACTCGGTCGCCGCATACACTATTCTCAGAATGACTTGGTTGAG
TACTCACCAGTCACAGAAAAGCATCTTACGGATGGCATGACAGTAAGAGAATTATGCAGTGCTGCCATAA
CCATGAGTGATAACACTGCGGCCAACTTACTTCTGACAACGATCGGAGGACCGAAGGAGCTAACCGCTTT
TTTGCACAACATGGGGGATCATGTAACTCGCCTTGATCGTTGGGAACCGGAGCTGAATGAAGCCATACCA
AACGACGAGCGTGACACCACGATGCCTGCAGCAATGGCAACAACGTTGCGCAAACTATTAACTGGCGAAC
TACTTACTCTAGCTTCCCGGCAACAATTAATAGACTGGATGGAGGCGGATAAAGTTGCAGGACCACTTCT
GCGCTCGGCCCTTCCGGCTGGCTGGTTTATTGCTGATAAATCTGGAGCCGGTGAGCGTGGGTCTCGCGGT
ATCATTGCAGCACTGGGGCCAGATGGTAAGCCCTCCCGTATCGTAGTTATCTACACGACGGGGAGTCAGG
CAACTATGGATGAACGAAATAGACAGATCGCTGAGATAGGTGCCTCACTGATTAAGCATTGGTAACTGTC
AGACCAAGTTTACTCATATATACTTTAGATTGATTTAAAACTTCATTTTTAATTTAAAAGGATCTAGGTG
AAGATCCTTTTTGATAATCTCATGACCAAAATCCCTTAACGTGAGTTTTCGTTCCACTGAGCGTCAGACC
CCGTAGAAAAGATCAAAGGATCTTCTTGAGATCCTTTTTTTCTGCGCGTAATCTGCTGCTTGCAAACAAA
AAAACCACCGCTACCAGCGGTGGTTTGTTTGCCGGATCAAGAGCTACCAACTCTTTTTCCGAAGGTAACT
GGCTTCAGCAGAGCGCAGATACCAAATACTGTTCTTCTAGTGTAGCCGTAGTTAGGCCACCACTTCAAGA
ACTCTGTAGCACCGCCTACATACCTCGCTCTGCTAATCCTGTTACCAGTGGCTGCTGCCAGTGGCGATAA
GTCGTGTCTTACCGGGTTGGACTCAAGACGATAGTTACCGGATAAGGCGCAGCGGTCGGGCTGAACGGGG
GGTTCGTGCACACAGCCCAGCTTGGAGCGAACGACCTACACCGAACTGAGATACCTACAGCGTGAGCTAT
GAGAAAGCGCCACGCTTCCCGAAGGGAGAAAGGCGGACAGGTATCCGGTAAGCGGCAGGGTCGGAACAGG
AGAGCGCACGAGGGAGCTTCCAGGGGGAAACGCCTGGTATCTTTATAGTCCTGTCGGGTTTCGCCACCTC
TGACTTGAGCGTCGATTTTTGTGATGCTCGTCAGGGGGGCGGAGCCTATGGAAAAACGCCAGCAACGCGG
CCTTTTTACGGTTCCTGGCCTTTTGCTGGCCTTTTGCTCACATGTTCTTTCCTGCGTTATCCCCTGATTC
TGTGGATAACCGTATTACCGCCTTTGAGTGAGCTGATACCGCTCGCCGCAGCCGAACGACCGAGCGCAGC
GAGTCAGTGAGCGAGGAAGCGGAAGAGCGCCCAATACGCAAACCGCCTCTCCCCGCGCGTTGGCCGATTC
ATTAATGCAGCTGGCACGACAGGTTTCCCGACTGGAAAGCGGGCAGTGAGCGCAACGCAATTAATGTGAG
TTAGCTCACTCATTAGGCACCCCAGGCTTTACACTTTATGCTTCCGGCTCGTATGTTGTGTGGAATTGTG
AGCGGATAACAATTTCACACAGGAAACAGCTATGACCATGATTACGCCAAGCTCTAGCTAGAGGTCGACC
AATTCTCATGTTTGACAGCTTATCATCGCAGATCCGGGCAACGTTGTTGCCATTGCTGCAGGCGCAGAAC
TGGTAGGTATGGAAGATCTATACATTGAATCAATATTGGCAATTAGCCATATTAGTCATTGGTTATATAG
CATAAATCAATATTGGCTATTGGCCATTGCATACGTTGTATCTATATCATAATATGTACATTTATATTGG
CTCATGTCCAATATGACCGCCATGTTGACATTGATTATTGACTAGTTATTAATAGTAATCAATTACGGGG
TCATTAGTTCATAGCCCATATATGGAGTTCCGCGTTACATAACTTACGGTAAATGGCCCGCCTGGCTGAC
CGCCCAACGACCCCCGCCCATTGACGTCAATAATGACGTATGTTCCCATAGTAACGCCAATAGGGACTTT
CCATTGACGTCAATGGGTGGAGTATTTACGGTAAACTGCCCACTTGGCAGTACATCAAGTGTATCATATG
CCAAGTCCGCCCCCTATTGACGTCAATGACGGTAAATGGCCCGCCTGGCATTATGCCCAGTACATGACCT
TACGGGACTTTCCTACTTGGCAGTACATCTACGTATTAGTCATCGCTATTACCATGGTGATGCGGTTTTG
GCAGTACACCAATGGGCGTGGATAGCGGTTTGACTCACGGGGATTTCCAAGTCTCCACCCCATTGACGTC
AATGGGAGTTTGTTTTGGCACCAAAATCAACGGGACTTTCCAAAATGTCGTAATAACCCCGCCCCGTTGA
CGCAAATGGGCGGTAGGCGTGTACGGTGGGAGGTCTATATAAGCAGAGCTCGTTTAGTGAACCGTCAGAT
CCTCACTCTCTTCCGCATCGCTGTCTGCGAGGGCCAGCTGTTGGGCTCGCGGTTGAGGACAAACTCTTCG
CGGTCTTTCCAGTACTCTTGGATCGGAAACCCGTCGGCCTCCGAACGGTACTCCGCCACCGAGGGACCTG
AGCGAGTCCGCATCGACCGGATCGGAAAACCTCTCGAGAAAGGCGTCTAACCAGTCACAGTCGCAAGGTA
GGCTGAGCACCGTGGCGGGCGGCAGCGGGTGGCGGTCGGGGTTGTTTCTGGCGGAGGTGCTGCTGATGAT
GTAATTAAAGTAGGCGGTCTTGAGACGGCGGATGGTCGAGGTGAGGTGTGGCAGGCTTGAGATCCAGCTG
TTGGGGTGAGTACTCCCTCTCAAAAGCGGGCATTACTTCTGCGCTAAGATTGTCAGTTTCCAAAAACGAG
GAGGATTTGATATTCACCTGGCCCGATCTGGCCATACACTTGAGTGACAATGACATCCACTTTGCCTTTC
TCTCCACAGGTGTCCACTCCCAGGTCCAAGTTTAAACTGCGGCCGCCACCATGGGAGCTTGGGGAGCCCT
GTTCCTGCTGTGGGCTACTGCCGAGGCCACCCAGAACAAGGCCCTGCCCGAGAACGTGAAGTACGGCATC
GTGCTGGATGCTGGCTCCTCTCACACCTCTCTGTACATCTACAAGTGGCCTGCCGAGAAAGAAAACGACA
CCGGCGTGGTGCACCAGGTGGAGGAATGCAGAGTGAAGGGCCCTGGCATCAGCAAGTTCGTGCAGAAAGT
GAACGAGATCGGCATCTACCTGACCGACTGCATGGAACGGGCCAGAGAAGTGATCCCTAGATCTCAGCAT
CAGGAAACCCCTGTCTATCTGGGCGCTACTGCTGGAATGCGGCTGCTGCGGATGGAAAGCGAGGAACTGG
CCGACAGAGTGCTGGACGTGGTGGAGCGGAGCCTGAGCAACTACCCATTCGACTTCCAGGGCGCCAGAAT
CATCACCGGCCAGGAAGAAGGCGCCTACGGCTGGATCACCATCAACTATCTGCTGGGCAAGTTCAGCCAG
AAAACCCGGTGGTTCAGCATCGTGCCCTACGAGACAAACAATCAGGAAACCTTTGGCGCTCTCGATCTGG
GCGGAGCCAGCACCCAGGTCACCTTCGTGCCCCAGAACCAGACCATCGAGAGCCCCGACAACGCCCTGCA
GTTCCGGCTGTACGGCAAGGACTACAACGTGTACACCCACAGCTTTCTGTGCTACGGCAAAGACCAGGCC
CTGTGGCAGAAGCTGGCCAAGGACATCCAGGTGGCCAGCAACGAGATCCTGCGGGACCCTTGCTTCCACC
CCGGCTACAAGAAAGTGGTCAACGTGTCCGACCTGTACAAGACCCCCTGCACCAAGCGGTTCGAGATGAC
CCTGCCCTTCCAGCAGTTCGAGATCCAGGGCATCGGCAACTACCAGCAGTGCCACCAGAGCATCCTGGAA
CTGTTCAACACTAGCTATTGCCCCTACAGCCAGTGCGCCTTCAACGGCATCTTCCTGCCCCCTCTCCAGG
GCGATTTTGGCGCCTTCAGCGCCTTCTACTTCGTGATGAAGTTCCTGAACCTGACCAGCGAGAAGGTGTC
CCAGGAAAAAGTGACCGAGATGATGAAGAAGTTCTGCGCCCAGCCCTGGGAAGAAATCAAGACCAGCTAT
GCTGGCGTGAAAGAGAAGTACCTGAGCGAGTACTGCTTCAGCGGCACCTACATCCTGAGCCTGCTGCTGC
AGGGCTACCACTTCACCGCCGACAGCTGGGAGCACATCCACTTCATCGGCAAGATCCAGGGAAGCGACGC
CGGCTGGACCCTGGGCTACATGCTGAATCTGACCAACATGATCCCCGCCGAGCAGCCTCTGAGCACCCCT
CTGAGCCACAGCACTGGCGCGCC
Features (pLannotate 1.2.2; 19 found; start..end, strand, type, name):
    713..768     +  polyA_signal   β-globin poly(A) signal: rabbit β-globin polyadenylation signal (Gil and Proudfoot, 1987)
   1282..2963    -  rep_origin     oriP (fragment): Epstein-Barr virus oriP replication origin (Yates et al., 2000)
   3090..3194    +  promoter       AmpR promoter: bla
   3195..4055    +  CDS            AmpR: β-lactamase; bla; confers resistance to ampicillin, carbenicillin, and related antibiotics
   4226..4814    +  rep_origin     ori: high-copy-number ColE1/pMB1/pBR322/pUC origin of replication
   4997..5089    +  CDS            lacI (fragment): lac repressor; lacI; The lac repressor binds to the lac operator to inhibit transcription in E. coli. This inhibition can be relieved by adding lactose or isopropyl-β-D-thiogalactopyranoside (IPTG).
   5102..5123    +  protein_bind   CAP binding site: CAP binding activates transcription in the presence of cAMP. E. coli catabolite activator protein
   5138..5168    +  promoter       lac promoter: promoter for the E. coli lac operon
   5176..5192    +  protein_bind   lac operator: The lac repressor binds to the lac operator to inhibit transcription in E. coli. This inhibition can be relieved by adding lactose or isopropyl-β-D-thiogalactopyranoside (IPTG). lac repressor encoded by lacI
   5262..5278    +  promoter       tet promoter (fragment): E. coli promoter for tetracycline efflux protein gene
   5288..5313    -  CDS            bla(M) (fragment): β-lactamase lacking the signal sequence; bla(M); allows cytosolic expression of β-lactamase
   5487..5866    +  enhancer       CMV enhancer: human cytomegalovirus immediate early enhancer
   5868..6067    +  promoter       CMV promoter: human cytomegalovirus (CMV) immediate early promoter
   6135..6173    +  misc_feature   Ad SA (fragment): adenovirus major late transcript splice acceptor (Friedrich and Soriano, 1991)
   6206..6415    -  CDS            PTP (fragment): TERM_ADE02 - Experimental evidence at protein level: Swiss-Prot protein existence level 1. Protein covalently bound to the viral DNA that acts as a primer for viral genomic replication by DNA strand displacement. Assembles on the viral origin of replication in an initiation complex with viral polymerase, DBP, host NFIA and host POU2F1/OCT1. During initiation, the polymerase covalently couples the first dCTP with Ser- 580 of pTP. The terminal protein stimulates the template activity over 20 fold compared to protein-free templates. Neo-synthesized viral genomes are linked to two preterminal prot
   6446..6535    +  intron         chimeric intron (fragment): chimera between introns from adenovirus and immunoglobulin heavy chain genes
   6554..6600    +  CDS            IgH signal sequence (fragment): signal sequence from the mouse immunoglobulin heavy chain variable region
   6679..7995    +  CDS            ENTPD1 (fragment): ENTP1_HUMAN - Also known as CD39. Experimental evidence at protein level: Swiss-Prot protein existence level 1. In the nervous system, could hydrolyze ATP and other nucleotides to regulate purinergic neurotransmission. Could also be implicated in the prevention of platelet aggregation by hydrolyzing platelet-activating ADP to AMP. Hydrolyzes ATP and ADP equally well. From Homo sapiens (Human).
   7996..553     +  CDS            Cd4 (fragment) (across the origin): CD4_RAT - Experimental evidence at protein level: Swiss-Prot protein existence level 1. Integral membrane glycoprotein that plays an essential role in the immune response and serves multiple functions in responses against both external and internal offenses. In T-cells, functions primarily as a coreceptor for MHC class II molecule:peptide complex. The antigens presented by class II peptides are derived from extracellular proteins while class I peptides are derived from cytosolic proteins. Interacts simultaneously with the T-cell receptor (TCR) and the MHC class II presented by antigen presenti
