[The description below was written by a language model from this plasmid's Addgene catalogue record and pLannotate feature annotations shown in this document.]
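Description:
ENTP-bio-His is an 8 kb mammalian expression plasmid built on the pTT3 backbone and designed to produce the extracellular region of human ENTPD1 (ectonucleoside triphosphate diphosphohydrolase 1, also known as CD39 or NTPDase-1) as a soluble, tagged recombinant protein. In bacteria it is maintained through a high-copy ColE1/pUC-type origin and selected with ampicillin via the β-lactamase gene. The backbone also carries a fragment of the Epstein-Barr virus oriP, which supports episomal persistence in cells that express EBNA1. No mammalian selection marker is annotated, which fits transient transfection use.

The expression cassette is driven by the CMV immediate-early enhancer and promoter. Next come adenovirus-derived leader and splice elements and a chimeric intron fragment, which generally improve transcript processing and yield. The hit to adenoviral terminal protein on the opposite strand most likely reflects this adenoviral leader region rather than a functional coding sequence. A short match to a mouse immunoglobulin heavy chain signal sequence lies just upstream of the insert, though the record does not say how it relates to the coding region.

The chemically synthesised ENTPD1 ectodomain sits between retained NotI and AscI sites and is fused in frame at its C terminus to rat CD4 domains 3 and 4. According to the catalogue fields, an enzymatic biotinylation sequence, a linker and a His tag follow; these small tags are not separately annotated in the feature table. A rabbit β-globin polyadenylation signal terminates the transcript.

The tag combination allows His-based purification, and site-specific biotinylation lets the protein be captured in an oriented way on streptavidin. The associated work used such proteins in a human platelet receptor protein microarray to screen for extracellular receptor-ligand interactions.
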