Addgene plasmid #53358: ENTP-bio-His
Purpose: Expresses full-length Ectonucleoside triphosphate diphosphohydrolase 1 precursor ectodomain in mammalian cells. C-terminal rat Cd4d3+4 tag, biotinylation sequence and His tag.
Depositing lab: Gavin Wright. Depositing organization: Wellcome Sanger Institute. Publication: A human platelet receptor protein microarray identifies FcepsilonR1alpha as an activating PEAR1 ligand. Sun Y, Vandenbriele C, Kauskot A, Verhamme P, Hoylaerts MF, Wright GJ. Mol Cell Proteomics. 2015 Feb 23. pii: mcp.M114.046946. 10.1074/mcp.M114.046946 PubMed 25713122.
Backbone
  Vector backbone: pTT3
  Backbone manufacturer: Yves Durocher, NRC
  Backbone size w/o insert (bp): 6618
  Total vector size (bp): 8003
  Modifications to backbone: Rat CD4 d3+4, enzymatic biotinylation sequence, linker and His tag (CD4d3+4-BioLHis).
  Vector type: Mammalian Expression
Growth in bacteria
  Bacterial resistance: Ampicillin, 100 μg/mL
  Growth temperature: 37°C
  Growth strain: Top10
  Copy number: High Copy
Gene/Insert
  Gene/Insert name: ENTP (alt name: Ectonucleoside triphosphate diphosphohydrolase 1 precursor)
  Species: H. sapiens (human)
  Insert size (bp): 1385
  Entrez Gene: ENTPD1 (a.k.a. ATP-DPH, ATPDase, CD39, NTPDase-1, SPG64)
  Promoter: CMV
  Tag / fusion protein: rat CD4 d3+4 (C terminal on backbone); enzymatic biotinylation sequence (C terminal on backbone); His tag (C terminal on backbone)
  Cloning method: Restriction Enzyme; 5′ cloning site NotI (not destroyed); 3′ cloning site AscI (not destroyed)
  Sequencing primers: 5′ CMV-fwd
Resource information
  A portion of this plasmid was derived from a plasmid made by: Insert was chemically synthesised.
Terms and licenses: Academic/Nonprofit Terms; Industry Terms: Not Available to Industry
Depositor comments: Article ref 99
How to cite: ENTP-bio-His was a gift from Gavin Wright (Addgene plasmid # 53358 ; http://n2t.net/addgene:53358 ; RRID:Addgene_53358)
