>Addgene plasmid #53358 | ENTP-bio-His | addgene partial sequence | sequence record 93914 | pMT2-F 5'-TTGCCTTTCTCTCCACAGGT-3'
GCGGCCGCCACCATGGGAGCTTGGGGAGCCCTGTTCCTGCTGTGGGCTACTGCCGAGGCCACCCAGAACA
AGGCCCTGCCCGAGAACGTGAAGTACGGCATCGTGCTGGATGCTGGCTCCTCTCACACCTCTCTGTACAT
CTACAAGTGGCCTGCCGAGAAAGAAAACGACACCGGCGTGGTGCACCAGGTGGAGGAATGCAGAGTGAAG
GGCCCTGGCATCAGCAAGTTCGTGCAGAAAGTGAACGAGATCGGCATCTACCTGACCGACTGCATGGAAC
GGGCCAGAGAAGTGATCCCTAGATCTCAGCATCAGGAAACCCCTGTCTATCTGGGCGCTACTGCTGGAAT
GCGGCTGCTGCGGATGGAAAGCGAGGAACTGGCCGACAGAGTGCTGGACGTGGTGGAGCGGAGCCTGAGC
AACTACCCATTCGACTTCCAGGGCGCCAGAATCATCACCGGCCAGGAAGAAGGCGCCTACGGCTGGATCA
CCATCAACTATCTGCTGGGCAAGTTCAGCCAGAAAACCCGGTGGTTCAGCATCGTGCCCTACGAGACAAA
CAATCAGGAAACCTTTGGCGCTCTCGATCTGGGCGGAGCCAGCACCCAGGTCACCTTCGTGCCCCAGAAC
CAGACCATCGAGAGCCCCGACAACGCCCTGCAGTTCCGGCTGTACGGCAAGGACTACAACGTGTACACCC
ACAGCTTTCTGTGCTACGGCAAAGACCAGGCCCTGTGGCAGAAGCTGGCCAAGGACATCCAGGTGGCCAG
CAACGAGATCCTGCGGGACCCTTGCTTCCACCCCGGCTACAAGAAAGTGGTCAACGTGTCCGACCTGTAC
AAGACCC
