>Addgene plasmid #53358 | ENTP-bio-His | addgene partial sequence | sequence record 94029 | rb_glob_PA_term-R 5'-CCCATATGTCCTTCCGAGTG-3'
AATAAATTTCCTTTATTAGCCAGAGGTCGAGGTCGGGGGATCCTTAATTAATCACGTGTCTAGACTCAAT
GGTGGTGATGGTGGTGGGGGCCCAGAGGGGCCAGAGGAGGCAGGTTCCTGTCCCTGTGGTTCCACAGCAT
CTTCTGGGCGTCCAGGATGTGGTGCAGGCTGCCGGAATTCAACCCTTTGGATAAAACCTGGATCTTGGAG
TCCATCTTGACCTCTTCACCTTCACTCAGTAGACATTGCCACACCCCTGCTTCAGGGGCCTGCACTTGAA
TCACTTTCTCCTGCCTGGAGACCCTGGCCTCCTGATTCTCCTGCTTCAAGATCAGTCTCATCTTGGGTGA
GGTGGGTCCCATCACCTCACAGGTCAAAGTGTTGCTGTCGGGCTGAGTCACTTTCATCACCACCAGGTTC
ACTTCCTGATACAGTATCCCTCTGTCCAGAGTCAGGGTCAGGTTGCCAGAACCAGCAAACTGAAGGGAGA
CCTGGGGTATCTGAAGGGTGAGTGGGAGCGTTTCGGACAGCTGGAACTTGGGGTTGCTAGTAGACTTCTG
CACAGACACCTTTTGGTTCTTTAGGGAGAAGGTGATCCAGGACTGGGAAGAAGGAGCCTTCTCTGCCTTC
CATCTCAACTCTCCCTGCAGGCTTTCCTCTCCAAGGTTGAGTGGGAAGGAGAACTCCGCTGACTCCCCCT
CACTCTTATAGGCCGTGATGGAGGTCGACGGCGCGCCAGTGCTGTGGCTCAGAGGGGTGCTCAGAGGCTG
CTCGGCGGGGATCATGTTGGTCAGATTCAGCATGTAGCCCAGGGTCCAGCCGGCGTCGCTTCCCTGGATC
TTGCCGATGAAGTGGATGTGCTCCCAGCTGTCGGCGGTGAAGTGGTAGCCCTGCAGCAGCAGGCTCAGGA
TGTA
